Addgene plasmid #182170: p{Mhc-F4-678-EGFP::GW,attB}
Purpose: fluorescent reporter gene with intron containing Gateway cloning cassette
Depositing lab: David Stern. Depositing organization: HHMI, Janelia Research Campus. Publication: Transgenic tools for targeted chromosome rearrangements allow construction of balancer chromosomes in non-melanogaster Drosophila species. Stern DL. G3 (Bethesda). 2022 Feb 10. pii: 6526388. doi: 10.1093/g3journal/jkac030. PubMed 35143616.
Backbone
  Vector backbone: pBluescript II KS
  Vector type: Insect Expression
Growth in bacteria
  Bacterial resistance: Chloramphenicol and Ampicillin, 25 & 100 μg/mL
  Growth temperature: 37°C
  Growth strain: ccdB Survival
  Copy number: High Copy
Gene/Insert
  Gene/Insert name: EGFP
  Species: Other
  Cloning method: Gibson Cloning
Terms and licenses: Academic/Nonprofit Terms; Industry Terms: Not Available to Industry
Depositor comments: Please visit https://www.biorxiv.org/content/10.1101/2021.11.18.469106v1.full for bioRxiv preprint. Please note: The plasmid contains an AT nucleotide deletion in the AT-repeat region of Mhc-F4-678-EGFP::GW. This deletion is not expected to have any functional consequences on the plasmid.
How to cite: p{Mhc-F4-678-EGFP::GW,attB} was a gift from David Stern (Addgene plasmid # 182170 ; http://n2t.net/addgene:182170 ; RRID:Addgene_182170)
