[The description below was written by a language model from this plasmid's Addgene catalogue record and pLannotate feature annotations shown in this document.]
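Description:
p{Mhc-F4-678-EGFP::GW,attB} is a 7.8 kb Drosophila transgenesis and insect expression plasmid built on pBluescript II KS. It is maintained in E. coli through the high-copy ColE1/pUC origin, also carries an f1 origin, and is selected with ampicillin (bla on the backbone) together with chloramphenicol (CmR within the Gateway cassette). Because the cassette also encodes the ccdB toxin, the plasmid must be grown in a ccdB-tolerant strain.

The payload is an EGFP reporter whose coding sequence is interrupted by an intron. In the feature table, a large 5' portion of a GFP-family ORF and a short 3' GFP-family fragment (automatically labelled as EGFP and Sapphire variants) are each joined to sequence matching the mini-white gene, which apparently provides the intron. Between these white-derived segments sits a reverse-oriented Gateway destination cassette (attR1, lac UV5/cat promoters, CmR, a ccdA fragment, ccdB, attR2). An LR reaction can therefore place any entry-clone sequence inside the intron, while splicing should still restore an intact EGFP message. An hsp70 promoter fragment lies immediately upstream of EGFP. The name implies a Myosin heavy chain (Mhc-F4-678) regulatory fragment driving expression, but this element is not annotated, so its position and extent are not stated in the record. Downstream are a partial loxP match and a φC31 attB site, which allows integrase-mediated insertion into genomic attP landing sites.

The associated work concerns transgenic tools for targeted chromosome rearrangements and the construction of balancer chromosomes in non-melanogaster Drosophila species, and this plasmid serves as a customizable fluorescent marker in that toolkit. The depositor notes a two-nucleotide deletion in an AT-repeat region that is not expected to affect function.
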