Features (pLannotate 1.2.2; 28 found; start..end, strand, type, name):
    213..335     +  promoter       hsp70 promoter (fragment): Drosophila melanogaster hsp70Bb promoter
    385..1008    +  CDS            (3-F)Tyr-EGFP (fragment): (3-F)Tyr-EGFP is a basic (constitutively fluorescent) green fluorescent protein published in 2004, derived from Aequorea victoria.
   1000..1120    +  CDS            mini-white (fragment): Drosophila white gene eye color pigment; white; This is a modified version of the white gene lacking part of the first intron.
   1132..1256    +  protein_bind   attR2: mutant version of attR; recombination site for the Gateway® LR reaction LR Clonase™
   1300..1602    -  CDS            ccdB: CCDB_ECOLI - Also known as G, letB, letD. Experimental evidence at protein level: Swiss-Prot protein existence level 1. Toxic component of a type II toxin-antitoxin (TA) system, functioning in plasmid maintainence. Responsible for the post- segregational killing (PSK) of plasmid-free cells, also referred to as a plasmid addiction system. Half-life of over 2 hours. Cell killing by CcdB is accompanied by filamentation, defects in chromosome and plasmid segregation, defects in cell division, formation of anucleate cells, decreased DNA synthesis and plasmid loss. Interferes with the activity of DN
   1607..1765    -  CDS            ccdA (fragment): CCDA_ECO57 - Also known as H, letA. Experimental evidence at protein level: Swiss-Prot protein existence level 1. Antitoxin component of a type II toxin-antitoxin (TA) system which inhibits the post-segregational killing (PSK) of plasmid-free cells, also referred to as a plasmid addiction system. Binds to and blocks the activity of CcdB; will also remove bound CcdB protein from the CcdB-GyrA complex by forming a CcdA-CcdB complex, a process termed rejuvenation. Functions as a transcriptional corepressor for the ccdAB operon, repression also requires CcdB (By similarity). From Escherichia coli
   1944..2603    -  CDS            CmR: chloramphenicol acetyltransferase; cat; confers resistance to chloramphenicol
   2604..2633    -  promoter       cat promoter (fragment): promoter of the E. coli cat gene encoding chloramphenicol acetyltransferase
   2657..2687    -  promoter       lac UV5 promoter: E. coli lac promoter with an "up" mutation
   2712..2836    -  protein_bind   attR1: mutant version of attR; recombination site for the Gateway® LR reaction LR Clonase™
   2864..3149    +  CDS            mini-white (fragment): Drosophila white gene eye color pigment; white; This is a modified version of the white gene lacking part of the first intron.
   3137..3235    +  CDS            Sapphire (fragment): Sapphire is a basic (constitutively fluorescent) long stokes shift fluorescent protein published in 1998, derived from Aequorea victoria. It is reported to be a rapidly-maturing weak dimer with low acid sensitivity.
   4085..4116    -  protein_bind   loxP (fragment): Cre-mediated recombination occurs in the 8-bp core sequence (GCATACAT). Cre recombinase
   4117..4137    +  misc_feature   MCS (fragment): pBluescript multiple cloning site
   4159..4228    +  protein_bind   attB: attB site for the φC31 integrase (Groth et al., 2000) phage φC31 integrase
   4447..4465    -  promoter       T3 promoter: promoter for bacteriophage T3 RNA polymerase
   4510..4526    -  protein_bind   lac operator: The lac repressor binds to the lac operator to inhibit transcription in E. coli. This inhibition can be relieved by adding lactose or isopropyl-β-D-thiogalactopyranoside (IPTG). lac repressor encoded by lacI
   4534..4564    -  promoter       lac promoter: promoter for the E. coli lac operon
   4579..4600    -  protein_bind   CAP binding site: CAP binding activates transcription in the presence of cAMP. E. coli catabolite activator protein
   4613..4705    -  CDS            lacI (fragment): lac repressor; lacI; The lac repressor binds to the lac operator to inhibit transcription in E. coli. This inhibition can be relieved by adding lactose or isopropyl-β-D-thiogalactopyranoside (IPTG).
   4888..5476    -  rep_origin     ori: high-copy-number ColE1/pMB1/pBR322/pUC origin of replication
   5647..6507    -  CDS            AmpR: β-lactamase; bla; confers resistance to ampicillin, carbenicillin, and related antibiotics
   6508..6612    -  promoter       AmpR promoter: bla
   6639..7067    +  rep_origin     f1 ori (sequence partly withheld): f1 bacteriophage origin of replication; arrow indicates direction of (+) strand synthesis
   7098..7253    -  CDS            lacZα (fragment): LacZα fragment of β-galactosidase; lacZ fragment
   7261..7279    +  promoter       T7 promoter: promoter for bacteriophage T7 RNA polymerase
   7288..7305    +  misc_feature   MCS (fragment): pBluescript multiple cloning site
   7463..7480    +  promoter       RPR1 promoter (fragment): RPR1; promoter for the S. cerevisiae RNase P RNA gene
>Addgene plasmid #182170 | p{Mhc-F4-678-EGFP::GW,attB} | addgene full sequence | sequence record 357884 | Addgene NGS Result
GTTTTGGCGTATCAATAGTCTGTAGATTTTTTCACAAAGAAACCTGGAGAAATGTACACAAATATCTAAA
TGAAAATTGGCGTTACGTAACAAATACCAACGCCCCGAAAATCCGTATATATGCAAAGCATTCTGATATA
TATATATAAGTGGTATACATATACATATTCGTATCGGATCCGTGATCTATATTTAGGATTAACCCTCGAC
CGCCGGAGTATAAATAGAGGCGCTTCGTCTACGGAGCGACAATTCAATTCAAACAAGCAAAGTGAACACG
TCGCTAAGCGAAAGCTAAGCAAATAAACAAGCGCAGCTGAACAAGCTAAACAATCGGGGTACCGCTAGAG
TCGACGGTACGATCCACCGGTCGCCACCATGGTGAGCAAGGGCGAGGAGCTGTTCACCGGGGTGGTGCCC
ATCCTGGTCGAGCTGGACGGCGACGTAAACGGCCACAAGTTCAGCGTGTCCGGCGAGGGCGAGGGCGATG
CCACCTACGGCAAGCTGACCCTGAAGTTCATCTGCACCACCGGCAAGCTGCCCGTGCCCTGGCCCACCCT
CGTGACCACCCTGACCTACGGCGTGCAGTGCTTCAGCCGCTACCCCGACCACATGAAGCAGCACGACTTC
TTCAAGTCCGCCATGCCCGAAGGCTACGTCCAGGAGCGCACCATCTTCTTCAAGGACGACGGCAACTACA
AGACCCGCGCCGAGGTGAAGTTCGAGGGCGACACCCTGGTGAACCGCATCGAGCTGAAGGGCATCGACTT
CAAGGAGGACGGCAACATCCTGGGGCACAAGCTGGAGTACAACTACAACAGCCACAACGTCTATATCATG
GCCGACAAGCAGAAGAACGGCATCAAGGTGAACTTCAAGATCCGCCACAACATCGAGGACGGCAGCGTGC
AGCTCGCCGACCACTACCAGCAGAACACCCCCATCGGCGACGGCCCCGTGCTGCTGCCCGACAACCACTA
CCTGAGCACCCAGTCCGCCCTGAGCAAGGTGAGTAGTACATGTGCATACATCTTAAGTTCACTTGATCTA
TAGGAACTGCGATTGCAACATCAAATTGTCTGCGGCGTGAGAACTGCGACCCACAAAAATCCCAAACCGC
GGCCGTTTATCACCACTTTGTACAAGAAAGCTGAACGAGAAACGTAAAATGATATAAATATCAATATATT
AAATTAGATTTTGCATAAAAAACAGACTACATAATACTGTAAAACACAACATATCCAGTCACTATGGTCG
ACCTGCAGACTGGCTGTGTATAAGGGAGCCTGACATTTATATTCCCCAGAACATCAGGTTAATGGCGTTT
TTGATGTCATTTTCGCGGTGGCTGAGATCAGCCACTTCTTCCCCGATAACGGAGACCGGCACACTGGCCA
TATCGGTGGTCATCATGCGCCAGCTTTCATCCCCGATATGCACCACCGGGTAAAGTTCACGGGAGACTTT
ATCTGACAGCAGACGTGCACTGGCCAGGGGGATCACCATCCGTCGCCCGGGCGTGTCAATAATATCACTC
TGTACATCCACAAACAGACGATAACGGCTCTCTCTTTTATAGGTGTAAACCTTAAACTGCATTTCACCAG
CCCCTGTTCTCGTCAGCAAAAGAGCCGTTCATTTCAATAAACCGGGCGACCTCAGCCATCCCTTCCTGAT
TTTCCGCTTTCCAGCGTTCGGCACGCAGACGACGGGCTTCATTCTGCATGGTTGTGCTTACCAGACCGGA
GATATTGACATCATATATGCCTTGAGCAACTGATAGCTGTCGCTGTCAACTGTCACTGTAATACGCTGCT
TCATAGCATACCTCTTTTTGACATACTTCGGGTATACATATCAGTATATATTCTTATACCGCAAAAATCA
GCGCGCAAATACGCATACTGTTATCTGGCTTTTAGTAAGCCGGATCCACGCGTTTACGCCCCGCCCTGCC
ACTCATCGCAGTACTGTTGTAATTCATTAAGCATTCTGCCGACATGGAAGCCATCACAAACGGCATGATG
AACCTGAATCGCCAGCGGCATCAGCACCTTGTCGCCTTGCGTATAATATTTGCCCATGGTGAAAACGGGG
GCGAAGAAGTTGTCCATATTGGCCACGTTTAAATCAAAACTGGTGAAACTCACCCAGGGATTGGCTGAGA
CGAAAAACATATTCTCAATAAACCCTTTAGGGAAATAGGCCAGGTTTTCACCGTAACACGCCACATCTTG
CGAATATATGTGTAGAAACTGCCGGAAATCGTCGTGGTATTCACTCCAGAGCGATGAAAACGTTTCAGTT
TGCTCATGGAAAACGGTGTAACAAGGGTGAACACTATCCCATATCACCAGCTCACCGTCTTTCATTGCCA
TACGGAATTCCGGATGAGCATTCATCAGGCGGGCAAGAATGTGAATAAAGGCCGGATAAAACTTGTGCTT
ATTTTTCTTTACGGTCTTTAAAAAGGCCGTAATATCCAGCTGAACGGTCTGGTTATAGGTACATTGAGCA
ACTGACTGAAATGCCTCAAAATGTTCTTTACGATGCCATTGGGATATATCAACGGTGGTATATCCAGTGA
TTTTTTTCTCCATTTTAGCTTCCTTAGCTCCTGAAAATCTCGACGGATCCTAACTCAAAATCCACACATT
ATACGAGCCGGAAGCATAAAGTGTAAAGCCTGGGGTGCCTAATGCGGCCGCCATAGTGACTGGATATGTT
GTGTTTTACAGTATTATGTAGTCTGTTTTTTATGCAAAATCTAATTTAATATATTGATATTTATATCATT
TTACGTTTCTCGTTCAGCTTTTTTGTACAAACTTGTGATAAACGAATTCTTGAAGACGAAAGGGCACAAA
CAAATAGTGACACGAAACAGATTATTCTGGTAGCTGTTCTCGCTATATAAGACAATTTTTGAGATCATAT
CATGATCAAGACATCTAAAGGCATTCATTTTCGACTATATTCTTTTTTACAAAAAATATAACAACCAGAT
ATTTTAAGCTGATCCTAGATGCACAAAAAATAAATAAAAGTATAAACCTACTTCGTAGGATACTTCGGGG
TACTTTTTGTTCGGGGTTAGATGAGCATAACGCTTGTAGTTGATATTTGAGATCCCCTATCATTGCAGGA
CCCAAACGAGAAGCGTGATCACATGGTCCTCCTCGAGTTCGTGACCGCCGCCGGCATCACCCTGGGCATG
GACGAGCTGTACAAGTAAGTATAGTGCCTTGACCGAGCTCGCCCACTAAGCGTCGCGCCACTTCAACGCT
CGATGGGAGCGTCATTGGTGGGCGGGGTAACCGTCGAAATCAGTGTTTACGCTTCCAATCGCAACAAAAA
ATTCACTGCAACACTGAAAAGCATACGAAAACGATGAAGATTGTACGAGAAACCATAAAGTATTTTATCC
ACAAAGACACGTATAGCAGAAAAGCCAAGTTAACTCGGCGATAAGTTGTGTACACAAGAATAAAATCGGC
CAGATTCAGTGTTGTCAGAAATAAGAAAACCCCACTATGTTTTTCTTTGCCTTTTCTTTCTCCCAGCGAT
CATTCATTTCGTGGTGAAAGAACGGGGTCATTGCACGGAGTTTCGACTGCGGGAAAGCAGAGCTGCCGTT
CACTTCGTCTATAATTAGCGCTTTCTATTTTCCCCGATTCGGGCCGCTGCTGCGCTTTTCCGCCTGCTGT
TTGTGGCAAGTGTAGCAGCAGGCTGTGCACGCAGTGTGGCATGCACTTGGCTTTCCACCGTTGGTATCGA
TTCTCTGGGACGATGAGTCATTCCTTTCGGGGCCACAGCATAATCGTTGCCAGCTCACCGAAATGGTGAC
TTCATTTCTTAACTGCCGTCAAGCATGCGATTGTACATACATACATATTTATATATGTACATATTTATGT
GACTATGGTAGGTCGATATAATAGCAATCAACGCAAGCAAATGTGTCAGTCCTGCTTACAGGAACGATTC
TATTTAGTAATTTTCGTTGTATAAAGTAATTATGTATGTATGTAAGCCCCATAAATCTGAAACAATTAGG
CAAAACCATGCGAAGCTCTCTAGTATAACTTCGTATAATGTATGCTATACGAAGTTCTCGAGGGGGGGCC
CGGTACCGTCGACGATGTAGGTCACGGTCTCGAAGCCGCGGTGCGGGTGCCAGGGCGTGCCCTTGGGCTC
CCCGGGCGCGTACTCCACCTCACCCATCTGGTCCATCATGATGAACGGGTCGAGGTGGCGGTAGTTGATC
CCGGCGAACGCGCGGCGCGCCGGGAAGCCCTCGCCCTCGAAACCGCTGGGCGCGGTGGTCACGGTGAGCA
CGGGACGTGCGACGGCGTCGGCGGGTGCGGATACGCGGGGCAGCGTCAGCGGGTTCTCGACGGTCACGGC
GGGCATGTCGACACTAGTGGTACCCAGCTTTTGTTCCCTTTAGTGAGGGTTAATTGCGCGCTTGGCGTAA
TCATGGTCATAGCTGTTTCCTGTGTGAAATTGTTATCCGCTCACAATTCCACACAACATACGAGCCGGAA
GCATAAAGTGTAAAGCCTGGGGTGCCTAATGAGTGAGCTAACTCACATTAATTGCGTTGCGCTCACTGCC
CGCTTTCCAGTCGGGAAACCTGTCGTGCCAGCTGCATTAATGAATCGGCCAACGCGCGGGGAGAGGCGGT
TTGCGTATTGGGCGCTCTTCCGCTTCCTCGCTCACTGACTCGCTGCGCTCGGTCGTTCGGCTGCGGCGAG
CGGTATCAGCTCACTCAAAGGCGGTAATACGGTTATCCACAGAATCAGGGGATAACGCAGGAAAGAACAT
GTGAGCAAAAGGCCAGCAAAAGGCCAGGAACCGTAAAAAGGCCGCGTTGCTGGCGTTTTTCCATAGGCTC
CGCCCCCCTGACGAGCATCACAAAAATCGACGCTCAAGTCAGAGGTGGCGAAACCCGACAGGACTATAAA
GATACCAGGCGTTTCCCCCTGGAAGCTCCCTCGTGCGCTCTCCTGTTCCGACCCTGCCGCTTACCGGATA
CCTGTCCGCCTTTCTCCCTTCGGGAAGCGTGGCGCTTTCTCATAGCTCACGCTGTAGGTATCTCAGTTCG
GTGTAGGTCGTTCGCTCCAAGCTGGGCTGTGTGCACGAACCCCCCGTTCAGCCCGACCGCTGCGCCTTAT
CCGGTAACTATCGTCTTGAGTCCAACCCGGTAAGACACGACTTATCGCCACTGGCAGCAGCCACTGGTAA
CAGGATTAGCAGAGCGAGGTATGTAGGCGGTGCTACAGAGTTCTTGAAGTGGTGGCCTAACTACGGCTAC
ACTAGAAGAACAGTATTTGGTATCTGCGCTCTGCTGAAGCCAGTTACCTTCGGAAAAAGAGTTGGTAGCT
CTTGATCCGGCAAACAAACCACCGCTGGTAGCGGTGGTTTTTTTGTTTGCAAGCAGCAGATTACGCGCAG
AAAAAAAGGATCTCAAGAAGATCCTTTGATCTTTTCTACGGGGTCTGACGCTCAGTGGAACGAAAACTCA
CGTTAAGGGATTTTGGTCATGAGATTATCAAAAAGGATCTTCACCTAGATCCTTTTAAATTAAAAATGAA
GTTTTAAATCAATCTAAAGTATATATGAGTAAACTTGGTCTGACAGTTACCAATGCTTAATCAGTGAGGC
ACCTATCTCAGCGATCTGTCTATTTCGTTCATCCATAGTTGCCTGACTCCCCGTCGTGTAGATAACTACG
ATACGGGAGGGCTTACCATCTGGCCCCAGTGCTGCAATGATACCGCGAGACCCACGCTCACCGGCTCCAG
ATTTATCAGCAATAAACCAGCCAGCCGGAAGGGCCGAGCGCAGAAGTGGTCCTGCAACTTTATCCGCCTC
CATCCAGTCTATTAATTGTTGCCGGGAAGCTAGAGTAAGTAGTTCGCCAGTTAATAGTTTGCGCAACGTT
GTTGCCATTGCTACAGGCATCGTGGTGTCACGCTCGTCGTTTGGTATGGCTTCATTCAGCTCCGGTTCCC
AACGATCAAGGCGAGTTACATGATCCCCCATGTTGTGCAAAAAAGCGGTTAGCTCCTTCGGTCCTCCGAT
CGTTGTCAGAAGTAAGTTGGCCGCAGTGTTATCACTCATGGTTATGGCAGCACTGCATAATTCTCTTACT
GTCATGCCATCCGTAAGATGCTTTTCTGTGACTGGTGAGTACTCAACCAAGTCATTCTGAGAATAGTGTA
TGCGGCGACCGAGTTGCTCTTGCCCGGCGTCAATACGGGATAATACCGCGCCACATAGCAGAACTTTAAA
AGTGCTCATCATTGGAAAACGTTCTTCGGGGCGAAAACTCTCAAGGATCTTACCGCTGTTGAGATCCAGT
TCGATGTAACCCACTCGTGCACCCAACTGATCTTCAGCATCTTTTACTTTCACCAGCGTTTCTGGGTGAG
CAAAAACAGGAAGGCAAAATGCCGCAAAAAAGGGAATAAGGGCGACACGGAAATGTTGAATACTCATACT
CTTCCTTTTTCAATATTATTGAAGCATTTATCAGGGTTATTGTCTCATGAGCGGATACATATTTGAATGT
ATTTAGAAAAATAAACAAATAGGGGTTCCGCGCACATTTCCCCGAAAAGTGCCACCTG
[124 nt withheld, positions 6639-6762]
C
[91 nt withheld, positions 6764-6854]
A
[49 nt withheld, positions 6856-6904]
CCTTTGACGTTGGAGTCCACGTTCTTT
[37 nt withheld, positions 6932-6968]
ACCCTATCTCGGTCTATTCTTTTGATTTATAAGGGATTTTGCCGATTTCGGCCTATTGGTTAAAAAATGA
GCTGATTTAACAAAAATTTAACGCGAATTTTAACAAAATATTAACGCTTACAATTTCCATTCGCCATTCA
GGCTGCGCAACTGTTGGGAAGGGCGATCGGTGCGGGCCTCTTCGCTATTACGCCAGCTGGCGAAAGGGGG
ATGTGCTGCAAGGCGATTAAGTTGGGTAACGCCAGGGTTTTCCCAGTCACGACGTTGTAAAACGACGGCC
AGTGAGCGCGCGTAATACGACTCACTATAGGGCGAATTGGAGCTCCACCGCGGTGGCCATTAATATACTC
GAATTCGTTGTCGGCTCATATACATGGGCGAAATAATTTCGAATATGTTTTAAAAATAACCAAAGACATT
AGAAAGAGATCGCCAATACTTATACATTATGTCTATGTGTGCCATGTGGTAGCATGAGCCAAAAAGCTTC
TCGAAATTACGAATTACATATAGACGAATATGTATGTGACTTTAGTTTCGAAATAATTTCGAGAATTTTA
AAAATAACGCATTCGTTAAAAGTTCGCGTCAATTCGAATCGAATTTTCGATTGTCGATTTAGTGTGGATT
GTCGAAAATCGTTCCGCCTTCGAAGTTTACTGAAAGGAATCATTGCGATCTCGTGAATTGCTTGTATGAG
AACACGCCACCATATCGAGATACCTGTTCAAAATATCGAAATCGCGTTCCAAACGGTAGTAGTTACCAGT
TGAGTGAGTTGTGGTGACAGTTTAACCTCTCTACATTTGTAATAATAAGCATT
